>Addgene plasmid #210242 | pUdO1te | addgene full sequence | sequence record 422895 | Addgene NGS Result
TAGAAAAGATCAAAGGATCTTCTTGAGATCCTTTTTTTCTGCGCGTAATCTGCTGCTTGCAAACAAAAAA
ACCACCGCTACCAGCGGTGGTTTGTTTGCCGGATCAAGAGCTACCAACTCTTTTTCCGAAGGTAACTGGC
TTCAGCAGAGCGCAGATACCAAATACTGTTCTTCTAGTGTAGCCGTAGTTAGGCCACCACTTCAAGAACT
CTGTAGCACCGCCTACATACCTCGCTCTGCTAATCCTGTTACCAGTGGCTGCTGCCAGTGGCGATAAGTC
GTGTCTTACCGGGTTGGACTCAAGACGATAGTTACCGGATAAGGCGCAGCGGTCGGGCTGAACGGGGGGT
TCGTGCACACAGCCCAGCTTGGAGCGAACGACCTACACCGAACTGAGATACCTACAGCGTGAGCTATGAG
AAAGCGCCACGCTTCCCGAAGGGAGAAAGGCGGACAGGTATCCGGTAAGCGGCAGGGTCGGAACAGGAGA
GCGCACGAGGGAGCTTCCAGGGGGAAACGCCTGGTATCTTTATAGTCCTGTCGGGTTTCGCCACCTCTGA
CTTGAGCGTCGATTTTTGTGATGCTCGTCAGGGGGGCGGAGCCTATGGAAAAACGCCAGCAACGCGGCCC
AGGAAACAGCTATGACCATGCCCGGGTAAGTGACTAGCGGAAACACAGAAAAAAGCCCGCACCTGACAGT
GCGGGCTTTTTTTTTCGACCAAAGGCTCCGAAGAGCCGAGTGTCTTCGGTTCGAGACCGAATTCGCGAGC
TCTCGCTAGCCAGTTTAAACAATTGCGGCCGCGTACTAGTCTATCGATTTGGATCCACCCTGCAGGAAGT
CTAGACCGTCGACACGGTCTCTGAGAGAAGACACGTCGCTCTTCGACGTAAGTAACTGACTCGGTACCAA
ATTCCAGAAAAGAGGCCTCCCGAAAGGGGGGCCTTTTTTCGTTTTGGTCCTAAGCTTAACTGGCCGTCGT
TTTACATACGGCCCCAAGGTCCAAACGGTGATAGGGATAACAGGGTAATGTACCATTTACGTTGACACCA
CCTTTCGCGTATGGCATGACAGCGCCCGGAAGAGAGTCAATTCAGGGTGGTGAATATGAATAGTTCGACA
AAGATCGCATTGGTAATTACGTTGCTCGATGCCATGGGGATTGGCCTTATCATGCCAGTCTTGCCAACGT
TATTACGTGAATTTATTGCTTCGGAAGATATCGCTAACCACTTTGGCGTATTGCTTGCACTTTATGCGTT
AATGCAGGTTATCTTTGCTCCTTGGCTTGGAAAAATGTCTGACCGATTTGGTCGGCGCCCAGTGCTGTTG
TTGTCATTAATAGGCGCATCGCTGGATTACTTATTGCTGGCTTTTTCAAGTGCGCTTTGGATGCTGTATT
TAGGCCGTTTGCTTTCAGGGATCACAGGAGCTACTGGGGCTGTCGCGGCATCGGTCATTGCCGATACCAC
CTCAGCTTCTCAACGCGTGAAGTGGTTCGGTTGGTTAGGGGCAAGTTTTGGGCTTGGTTTAATAGCGGGG
CCTATTATTGGTGGTTTTGCAGGAGAGATTTCACCGCATAGTCCCTTTTTTATCGCTGCGTTGCTAAATA
TTGTCACTTTCCTTGTGGTTATGTTTTGGTTCCGTGAAACCAAAAATACACGTGATAATACAGATACCGA
AGTAGGGGTTGAGACGCAATCAAATTCGGTGTACATCACTTTATTTAAAACGATGCCCATTTTGTTGATT
ATTTATTTTTCAGCGCAATTGATAGGCCAAATTCCCGCAACGGTGTGGGTGCTATTTACCGAAAATCGTT
TTGGATGGAATAGCATGATGGTTGGCTTTTCATTAGCGGGTCTTGGTCTTTTACACTCAGTATTCCAAGC
CTTTGTGGCAGGAAGAATAGCCACTAAATGGGGCGAAAAAACGGCAGTACTGCTCGGATTTATTGCAGAT
AGTAGTGCATTTGCCTTTTTAGCGTTTATATCTGAAGGTTGGTTAGTTTTCCCTGTTTTAATTTTATTGG
CTGGTGGTGGGATCGCTTTACCTGCATTACAGGGAGTGATGTCTATCCAAACAAAGAGTCATCAGCAAGG
TGCTTTACAGGGATTATTGGTGAGCCTTACCAATGCAACCGGTGTTATTGGCCCATTACTGTTTGCTGTT
ATTTATAATCATTCACTACCAATTTGGGATGGCTGGATTTGGATTATTGGTTTAGCGTTTTACTGTATTA
TTATCCTGCTATCAATGACCTTCATGTTGACCCCTCAAGCTCAGGGGAGTAAACAGGAGACAAGTGCTTA
GTAATACGACTCACTATAGGGTAACTAATTGAGGCGCGCCTACCACCGTCAAAAAAAACGGCGCTTTTTA
GCGCCGTTTTTATTTTTCAACCTTCCTAGGTAAGTGACCCTTTAGTGAGGGTTAATT
Features (pLannotate 1.2.2; 6 found; start..end, strand, type, name):
     23..611     +  rep_origin     ori: high-copy-number ColE1/pMB1/pBR322/pUC origin of replication
    969..986     +  CDS            lacZα (fragment): LacZα fragment of β-galactosidase; lacZ fragment
   1050..1105    +  promoter       lacIq promoter (fragment): lacI (mutant); In the lacIq allele, a single base change in the promoter boosts expression of the lacI gene about 10-fold.
   1106..2308    +  CDS            tetA: TCR2_ECOLX - Experimental evidence at protein level: Swiss-Prot protein existence level 1. Resistance to tetracycline by an active tetracycline efflux. This is an energy-dependent process that decreases the accumulation of the antibiotic in whole cells. This protein functions as a metal- tetracycline/H(+) antiporter. From Escherichia coli.
   2312..2330    +  promoter       T7 promoter: promoter for bacteriophage T7 RNA polymerase
   2419..2437    -  promoter       T3 promoter: promoter for bacteriophage T3 RNA polymerase
