[The description below was written by a language model from this plasmid's Addgene catalogue record and pLannotate feature annotations shown in this document.]
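Description:
pUdO1te is a compact, empty-backbone plasmid of 2,437 bp intended for bacterial expression, belonging to the pUdO series of deliberately concise vectors. It replicates in E. coli from a high-copy ColE1/pMB1/pUC-type origin. Selection is with tetracycline, conferred by tetA, which encodes a metal-tetracycline/proton antiporter that lowers intracellular drug levels by active efflux. The origin and tetA together account for most of the plasmid. In the feature table, a fragment annotated as the lacIq promoter lies immediately upstream of tetA on the same strand. This placement suggests that the fragment drives expression of the resistance gene, although the record does not say so explicitly.

No insert is present. The remaining annotated elements are a very short lacZα fragment, too small to indicate functional blue/white screening, and T7 and T3 phage promoters. The T7 promoter follows tetA on the forward strand and the T3 promoter sits on the reverse strand at the end of the sequence. The two therefore face each other across a short interval, an arrangement typical of sites that flank a cloning region and serve as priming sites for sequencing or for in vitro transcription. The catalogue lists Gibson assembly as the cloning method, so genes of interest are presumably introduced by homology-based assembly. The record does not describe a dedicated expression promoter, ribosome-binding site, terminator or defined multiple cloning site, so users would need to confirm which regulatory elements must be supplied with the insert. The plasmid is typically used as a minimal, high-copy, tetracycline-selectable chassis for building bacterial expression constructs.
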