Addgene plasmid #210242: pUdO1te
Purpose: (Empty Backbone) high-copy plasmid for bacterial expression
Depositing lab: François-Xavier Campbell-Valois. Depositing organization: University of Ottawa. Publication: pUdOs: Concise Plasmids for Bacterial and Mammalian Cells. Manigat FO, Connell LB, Stewart BN, LePabic AR, Tessier CJG, Emlaw JR, Calvert ND, Rossl A, Shuhendler AJ, daCosta CJB, Campbell-Valois FX. ACS Synth Biol. 2024 Jan 18. doi: 10.1021/acssynbio.3c00408. PubMed 38235654.
Backbone
  Vector backbone: pUdO1te
  Backbone manufacturer: Host-Microbe Interactions lab
  Backbone size (bp): 2437
  Vector type: Bacterial Expression
Growth in bacteria
  Bacterial resistance: Tetracycline, 10 μg/mL
  Growth temperature: 37°C
  Growth strain: DH5alpha
  Copy number: High Copy
Gene/Insert
  Cloning method: Gibson Cloning
Terms and licenses: Academic/Nonprofit Terms; Industry Terms: Not Available to Industry
How to cite: pUdO1te was a gift from François-Xavier Campbell-Valois (Addgene plasmid # 210242 ; http://n2t.net/addgene:210242 ; RRID:Addgene_210242)
